Addgene plasmid #173226: pFGC-T7RibJ-RRvT
Purpose: Encodes RRvT fluorescent protein. To be used in cell-free system
Depositing lab: Jim Haseloff. Depositing organization: University of Cambridge. Publication: Constructing Cell-Free Expression Systems for Low-Cost Access. Guzman-Chavez F, Arce A, Adhikari A, Vadhin S, Pedroza-Garcia JA, Gandini C, Ajioka JW, Molloy J, Sanchez-Nieto S, Varner JD, Federici F, Haseloff J. ACS Synth Biol. 2022 Mar 18;11(3):1114-1128. doi: 10.1021/acssynbio.1c00342. Epub 2022 Mar 8. PubMed 35259873.
Backbone
  Vector backbone: pUCIDT-KAN
  Backbone manufacturer: IDT
  Total vector size (bp): 4591
  Vector type: Bacterial Expression ; Cell-free system
Growth in bacteria
  Bacterial resistance: Kanamycin, 50 μg/mL
  Growth temperature: 37°C
  Growth strain: DH5alpha
  Copy number: Unknown
Gene/Insert
  Gene/Insert name: RRvT
  Insert size (bp): 1460
  Promoter: T7
  Cloning method: Unknown
  Sequencing primers: 5′ CATTACTCGCATCCATTCTCAGGCTGTCTCGTCTCGTCTC; 3′ GGTGGAAGGGCTCGGAGTTGTGGTAATCTATGTATCCTGG
How to cite: pFGC-T7RibJ-RRvT was a gift from Jim Haseloff (Addgene plasmid # 173226 ; http://n2t.net/addgene:173226 ; RRID:Addgene_173226)
