[The description below was written by a language model from this plasmid's Addgene catalogue record and pLannotate feature annotations shown in this document.]
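Description:
pFGC-T7RibJ-RRvT is a 4,591 bp bacterial expression plasmid built on the pUCIDT-KAN backbone and intended as a reporter template for cell-free transcription–translation reactions. It is propagated in E. coli through a high-copy ColE1/pUC-type origin and selected with kanamycin. Resistance comes from an aminoglycoside phosphotransferase gene, which the annotation places downstream of a cat promoter. The catalogue lists copy number as unknown. The remaining backbone annotations are remnants of the cloning vector rather than functional parts of the design: fragments of lacZα, lacI, rop and the bom region, plus a lac promoter/operator with its CAP binding site.

The payload is a compact T7-driven expression unit. A T7 promoter is followed immediately by a hammerhead ribozyme derived from the tobacco ringspot virus satellite RNA, which corresponds to the "RibJ" element in the plasmid name. Self-cleaving ribozyme insulators of this kind trim the 5′ leader of the transcript, so that translation depends less on the promoter-derived upstream sequence. Downstream are the strong ribosome binding site from bacteriophage T7 gene 10, the RRvT coding sequence and a T7 terminator. RRvT is a constitutively fluorescent red protein derived from Discosoma sp. with very low acid sensitivity. Its annotated open reading frame is about 1.4 kb, consistent with the 1,460 bp insert size in the record.

Because transcription requires T7 RNA polymerase, expression depends on that enzyme being supplied in the extract or host. The construct then gives a red fluorescent readout for monitoring the output of cell-free expression systems.
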