Features (pLannotate 1.2.2; 15 found; start..end, strand, type, name):
    137..236     +  misc_feature   bom (fragment): basis of mobility region from pBR322
    242..396     -  CDS            lacZα (fragment): LacZα fragment of β-galactosidase; lacZ fragment
    581..599     +  promoter       T7 promoter: promoter for bacteriophage T7 RNA polymerase
    603..652     +  misc_RNA       sTRSV HHRz: hammerhead ribozyme from the tobacco ringspot virus satellite RNA (Khvorova et al., 2003)
    703..725     +  RBS            RBS: efficient ribosome binding site from bacteriophage T7 gene 10 (Olins and Rangwala, 1989)
    733..2166    +  CDS            RRvT: RRvT is a basic (constitutively fluorescent) red fluorescent protein published in 2016, derived from Discosoma sp.. It has very low acid sensitivity.
   2200..2247    +  terminator     T7 terminator: transcription terminator for bacteriophage T7 RNA polymerase
   2441..2457    -  protein_bind   lac operator: The lac repressor binds to the lac operator to inhibit transcription in E. coli. This inhibition can be relieved by adding lactose or isopropyl-β-D-thiogalactopyranoside (IPTG). lac repressor encoded by lacI
   2465..2495    -  promoter       lac promoter: promoter for the E. coli lac operon
   2510..2531    -  protein_bind   CAP binding site: CAP binding activates transcription in the presence of cAMP. E. coli catabolite activator protein
   2544..2636    -  CDS            lacI (fragment): lac repressor; lacI; The lac repressor binds to the lac operator to inhibit transcription in E. coli. This inhibition can be relieved by adding lactose or isopropyl-β-D-thiogalactopyranoside (IPTG).
   2819..3407    -  rep_origin     ori: high-copy-number ColE1/pMB1/pBR322/pUC origin of replication
   3578..4393    -  CDS            KanR: aminoglycoside phosphotransferase; aph(3')-Ia; confers resistance to kanamycin in bacteria or G418 (Geneticin®) in eukaryotes
   4394..4496    -  promoter       cat promoter: promoter of the E. coli cat gene encoding chloramphenicol acetyltransferase
   4591..35      +  CDS            rop (fragment) (across the origin): Rop protein, which maintains plasmids at low copy number; rop
>Addgene plasmid #173226 | pFGC-T7RibJ-RRvT | addgene full sequence | sequence record 345641 | Addgene NGS Result
TCGCGCGTTTCGGTGATGACGGTGAAAACCTCTGACACATGCAGCTCCCGGAGACGGTCACAGCTTGTCT
GTAAGCGGATGCCGGGAGCAGACAAGCCCGTCAGGGCGCGTCAGCGGGTGTTGGCGGGTGTCGGGGCTGG
CTTAACTATGCGGCATCAGAGCAGATTGTACTGAGAGTGCACCAAATGCGGTGTGAAATACCGCACAGAT
GCGTAAGGAGAAAATACCGCATCAGGCGCCATTCGCCATTCAGGCTGCGCAACTGTTGGGAAGGGCGATC
GGTGCGGGCCTCATCGCTATTACGCCAGCTGGCGAAAGGGGGATGTGCTGCAAGGCGATTAAGTTGGGTA
ACGCCAGGGTTTTCCCAGTCACGACGTTGTAAAACGACGGCCAGTGCAACGCGATGACGATGGATAGCGA
TTCATCGATGAGCTGACCCGATCGCCGCCGCCGGAGGGTTGCGTTTGAGACGGGCGACAGATCTTAAGCA
TTACTCGCATCCATTCTCAGGCTGTCTCGTCTCGTCTCCGGAAGACATGCTTAGGAGCCTGCATTAGGAT
CGATCTCGATCCCGCGAAATTAATACGACTCACTATAGGGAGCTGTCACCGGATGTGCTTTCCGGTCTGA
TGAGTCCGTGAGGACGAAACAGCCTCTACAAATAATTTTGTTTAATACTAGACAGAAACAGAGGAGATAT
GCTTTGTTTAACTTTAAGAAGGAGATATACAAATGGTGAGCAAGGGCGAGGAGGTGATCAAGGAATTCAT
GAGGTTCAAGGTGAGGATGGAGGGCTCCATGAATGGACATGAGTTTGAAATTGAAGGAGAGGGAGAGGGA
CGCCCTTATGAAGGCACCCAGACCGCCAAGCTGAAGGTGACCAAGGGCGGCCCCCTGCCCTTCGCCTGGG
ACATTCTGTCCCCTCAGTTTATGTATGGATCTAAGGCTTATGTCAAACATCCTGCTGATATTCCCGACTA
CAAGAAGCTGAGCTTCCCCGAGGGCTTCAAGTGGGAGAGGGTTATGAACTTCGAAGATGGAGGACTGGTC
ACAGTCACACAGGATTCCTCCCTGCAGGATGGAACACTGATTTACAATGTGAAGATGAGGGGCACCAACT
TTCCACCCGACGGCCCCGTGATGCAAAAGAAAACAATGGGATGGGAGGCTTCCACAGAACGCCTGTATCC
TCGTGATGGAGTCCTGAAAGGAGAGATCCACCAGGCCCTGAAGCTGAAGGACGGCGGCCACTACCTGGTG
GAGTTTAAGACCATTTATATGGCTAAAAAACCTGTCCAACTGCCTGGATATTATTATGTCGATACAAAAC
TGGACATCACCAGCCACAACGAGGACTACACCATCGTGGAGCAGTACGAGAGGAGCGAGGGCCGCCATCA
TCTGTTCCTCTATGGAATGGATGAACTCTATAAAGGCAGCACCGGCAGCGGCAGCTCCGGCCCCATGGTT
TCCAAAGGAGAAGAAGCCATTAAAGAGTTTATGCGCTTCAAAGTCAGCATGGAAGGCAGCATGAACGGCC
ACGAGTTCGAGATCGAGGGCGAGGGCGAGGGCAGGCCCTACGAGGGAACACAGACAGCTAAACTGAAAGT
CACAAAAGGAGGACCTCTGCCTTTCGCTTGGGATATCCTGAGCCCCCAGTTCATGTACGGCAGCAAGGCC
TACGTGAAGCACCCCGCCGACATCCCTGATTATAAAAAACTGTCCTTTCCTGAAGGATTCAGATGGGAAC
GCGTCATGAATTTCGAGGACGGCGGCCTGGTGACCGTGACCCAGGACAGCAGCATCCAGGACGGCACCCT
GATCTATAAAGTCAAAGTGCGCGGAACAAATTTCCCTCCTGATGGACCTGTCATGCAGAAAAAAACCATG
GGCTGGGAAGCCAGCACCGAGAGGCTGTACCCCAGGGACGGCGTGCTGAAGGGCGAAATTCATCAGGCTC
TGAAACTGAAAGATGGAGGACATTATCTGGTCGAATTCAAAACAATCTACATGGCCAAGAAGCCCGTGCA
GCTCCCCGGCTACTACTACGTGGACACCAAGCTGGATATTACATCCCATAATGAAGATTATACAGTTGTC
GAACAGTATGAACGCTCCGAAGGAAGGCACCACCTCTTTCTGTACGGCATGGACGAGCTGTACAAGTAAG
CTTAGGTCGCCTAGGCCGCTGAGCAATAACTAGCATAACCCCTTGGGGCCTCTAAACGGGTCTTGAGGGG
TTTTTTGCTGAAAACCTCGCTTTGTCATGTCTTCAGGCTGGGAGTTCGTAGACGGAAACAAACGCAGAAT
CCAAGCCGCGCGCGGCCAGGATACATAGATTACCACAACTCCGAGCCCTTCCACCCGCATCAGTTCTGGA
CCAGCGAGCTGTGCTGCGACTCGTGGCGTAATCATGGTCATAGCTGTTTCCTGTGTGAAATTGTTATCCG
CTCACAATTCCACACAACATACGAGCCGGAAGCATAAAGTGTAAAGCCTGGGGTGCCTAATGAGTGAGCT
AACTCACATTAATTGCGTTGCGCTCACTGCCCGCTTTCCAGTCGGGAAACCTGTCGTGCCAGCTGCATTA
ATGAATCGGCCAACGCGCGGGGAGAGGCGGTTTGCGTATTGGGCGCTCTTCCGCTTCCTCGCTCACTGAC
TCGCTGCGCTCGGTCGTTCGGCTGCGGCGAGCGGTATCAGCTCACTCAAAGGCGGTAATACGGTTATCCA
CAGAATCAGGGGATAACGCAGGAAAGAACATGTGAGCAAAAGGCCAGCAAAAGGCCAGGAACCGTAAAAA
GGCCGCGTTGCTGGCGTTTTTCCATAGGCTCCGCCCCCCTGACGAGCATCACAAAAATCGACGCTCAAGT
CAGAGGTGGCGAAACCCGACAGGACTATAAAGATACCAGGCGTTTCCCCCTGGAAGCTCCCTCGTGCGCT
CTCCTGTTCCGACCCTGTCGCTTACCGGATACCTGTCCGCCTTTCTCCCTTCGGGAAGCGTGGCGCTTTC
TCATAGCTCACGCTGTAGGTATCTCAGTTCGGTGTAGGTCGTTCGCTCCAAGCTGGGCTGTGTGCACGAA
CCCCCCGTTCAGCCCGACCGCTGCGCCTTATCCGGTAACTATCGTCTTGAGTCCAACCCGGTAAGACACG
ACTTATCGCCACTGGCAGCAGCCACTGGTAACAGGATTAGCAGAGCGAGGTATGTAGGCGGTGCTACAGA
GTTCTTGAAGTGGTGGCCTAACTACGGCTACACTAGAAGAACAGTATTTGGTATCTGCGCTCTGCTGAAG
CCAGTTACCTTCGGAAAAAGAGTTGGTAGCTCTTGATCCGGCAAACAAACCACCGCTGGTAGCGGTGGTT
TTTTTGTTTGCAAGCAGCAGATTACGCGCAGAAAAAAAGGATCTCAAGAAGATCCTTTGATCTTTTCTAC
GGGGTCTGACGCTCAGTGGAACGAAAACTCACGTTAAGGGATTTTGGTCATGAGATTATCAAAAAGGATC
TTCACCTAGATCCTTTTAAATTAAAAATGAAGTTTTAAATCAATCTAAAGTATATATGAGTAAACTTGGT
CTGACAGTTAGAAAAACTCATCGAGCATCAAGTGAAACTGCAATTTATTCATATCAGGATTATCAATACC
ATATTTTTGAAAAAGCCGTTTCTGTAATGAAGGAGAAAACTCACCGAGGCAGTTCCATAGGATGGCAAGA
TCCTGGTATCGGTCTGCGATTCCGACTCGTCCAACATCAATACAACCTATTAATTTCCCCTCGTCAAAAA
TAAGGTTATCAAGTGAGAAATCACCATGAGTGACGACTGAATCCGGTGAGAATGGCAAGAGTTTATGCAT
TTCTTTCCAGACTTGTTCAACAGGCCAGCCATTACGCTCGTCATCAAAATCACTCGCACCAACCAAACCG
TTATTCATTCGTGATTGCGCCTGAGCGAGACGAAATACGCGATCGCCGTTAAAAGGACAATTACAAACAG
GAATCGAATGCAACCGGCGCAGGAACACTGCCAGCGCATCAACAATATTTTCACCTGAATCAGGATATTC
TTCTAATACCTGGAATGCTGTTTTCCCTGGGATCGCAGTGGTGAGTAACCATGCATCATCAGGAGTACGG
ATAAAATGCTTGATGGTCGGAAGAGGCATAAATTCCGTCAGCCAGTTTAGCCTGACCATCTCATCTGTAA
CATCATTGGCAACGCTACCTTTGCCATGTTTCAGAAACAACTCTGGCGCATCGGGCTTCCCATACAATCG
ATAGATTGTCGCACCTGATTGCCCGACATTATCGCGAGCCCATTTATACCCATATAAATCAGCATCCATG
TTGGAATTTAATCGCGGCTTCAAGCAAGACGTTTCCCGTTGAATATGGCTCATTTTAGCTTCCTTAGCTC
CTGAAAATCTCGATAACTCAAAAAATACGCCCGGTAGTGATCTTATTTCATTATGGTGAAAGTTGGAACC
TCTTACGTGCCGATCACACATTTCCCCGAAAAGTGCCACCTGACGTCTAAGAAACCATTATTATCATGAC
ATTAACCTATAAAAATAGGCGTATCACGAGGCCCTTTCGTC
